>Addgene plasmid #37544 | pCDNA3 IRF9-STAT2C | addgene full sequence | sequence record 234221 | Addgene NGS Result
TCGACGGATCGGGAGATCTCCCGATCCCCTATGGTGCACTCTCAGTACAATCTGCTCTGATGCCGCATAG
TTAAGCCAGTATCTGCTCCCTGCTTGTGTGTTGGAGGTCGCTGAGTAGTGCGCGAGCAAAATTTAAGCTA
CAACAAGGCAAGGCTTGACCGACAATTGCATGAAGAATCTGCTTAGGGTTAGGCGTTTTGCGCTGCTTCG
CGATGTACGGGCCAGATATACGCGTTGACATTGATTATTGACTAGTTATTAATAGTAATCAATTACGGGG
TCATTAGTTCATAGCCCATATATGGAGTTCCGCGTTACATAACTTACGGTAAATGGCCCGCCTGGCTGAC
CGCCCAACGACCCCCGCCCATTGACGTCAATAATGACGTATGTTCCCATAGTAACGCCAATAGGGACTTT
CCATTGACGTCAATGGGTGGAGTATTTACGGTAAACTGCCCACTTGGCAGTACATCAAGTGTATCATATG
CCAAGTACGCCCCCTATTGACGTCAATGACGGTAAATGGCCCGCCTGGCATTATGCCCAGTACATGACCT
TATGGGACTTTCCTACTTGGCAGTACATCTACGTATTAGTCATCGCTATTACCATGGTGATGCGGTTTTG
GCAGTACATCAATGGGCGTGGATAGCGGTTTGACTCACGGGGATTTCCAAGTCTCCACCCCATTGACGTC
AATGGGAGTTTGTTTTGGCACCAAAATCAACGGGACTTTCCAAAATGTCGTAACAACTCCGCCCCATTGA
CGCAAATGGGCGGTAGGCGTGTACGGTGGGAGGTCTATATAAGCAGAGCTCTCTGGCTAACTAGAGAACC
CACTGCTTACTGGCTTATCGAAATTAATACGACTCACTATAGGGAGACCCAAGCTTGGTACCGAGCTCGG
ATCCCCGCCATGGCATCAGGCAGGGCACGCTACACCCGAAAACTCCGGAACTGGGTGGTGGAGCAAGTGG
AGAGTGGGCAGTTTCCCGGAGTGTGCTGGGATGATACAGCTAAGACCATGTTCCGGATTCCCTGGAAACA
TGCAGGCAAGCAGGACTTCCGGGAGGACCAGGATGCTGCCTTCTTCAAGGCCTGGGCAATATTTAAGGGA
AAGTATAAGGAGGGGGACACAGGAGGTCCAGCTGTCTGGAAGACTCGCCTGCGCTGTGCACTCAACAAGA
GTTCTGAATTTAAGGAGGTTCCTGAGAGGGGCCGCATGGATGTTGCTGAGCCCTACAAGGTGTATCAGTT
GCTGCCACCAGGAATCGTCTCTGGCCAGCCAGGGACTCAGAAAGTACCATCAAAGCGACAGCACAGTTCT
GTGTCCTCTGAGAGGAAGGAGGAAGAGGATGCCATGCAGAACTGCACACTCAGTCCCTCTGTGCTCCAGG
ACTCCCTCAATAATGAGGAGGAGGGGGCCAGTGGGGGAGCAGTCCATTCAGACATTGGGAGCAGCAGCAG
CAGCAGCAGCCCTGAGCCACAGGAAGTTACAGACACAACTGAGGCCCCCTTTCAAGGGGATCAGAGGTCC
CTGGAGTTTCTGCTTCCTCCAGAGCCAGACTACTCACTGCTGCTCACCTTCATCTACAACGGGCGCGTGG
TGGGCGAGGCCCAGGTGCAAAGCCTGGATTGCCGCCTTGTGGCTGAGCCCTCAGGCTCTGAGAGCAGCAT
GGAGCAGGTGCTGTTCCCCAAGCCTGGCCCACTGGAGCCCACGCAGCGCCTGCTGAGCCAGCTTGAGAGG
GGCATCCTAGTGGCCAGCAACCCCCGAGGCCTCTTCGTGCAGCGCCTTTGCCCCATCCCCATCTCCTGGA
ATGCACCCCAGGCTCCACCTGGGCCAGGCCCGCATCTGCTGCCCAGCAACGAGTGCGTGGAGCTCTTCAG
AACCGCCTACTTCTGCAGAGACTTGGTCAGGTACTTTCAGGGCCTGGGCCCCCCACCGAAGTTCCAGGTA
ACACTGAATTTCTGGGAAGAGAGCCATGGCTCCAGCCATACTCCACAGAATCTTATCACAGTGAAGATGG
AGCAGGCCTTTGCCCGATACTTGCTGGAGCAGACTCCAGAGCAGCAGGCAGCCATTCTGTCCCTGGTGGG
GCCAGAGCTAGAGTCTGTGCTGGAGTCCACTCTGGAGCCTGTGATAGAGCCCACACTATGCATGGTATCA
CAAACAGTGCCAGAGCCAGACCAAGGACCTGTATCACAGCCAGTGCCAGAGCCAGATTTGCCCTGTGATC
TGAGACATTTGAACACTGAGCCAATGGAAATCTTCAGAAACTGTGTAAAGATTGAAGAAATCATGCCGAA
TGGTGACCCACTGTTGGCTGGCCAGAACACCGTGGATGAGGTTTACGTCTCCCGCCCCAGCCACTTCTAC
ACTGATGGACCCTTGATGCCTTCTGACTTCTAGGCGGCCGCTCGAGCATGCATCTAGAGGGCCCTATTCT
ATAGTGTCACCTAAATGCTAGAGCTCGCTGATCAGCCTCGACTGTGCCTTCTAGTTGCCAGCCATCTGTT
GTTTGCCCCTCCCCCGTGCCTTCCTTGACCCTGGAAGGTGCCACTCCCACTGTCCTTTCCTAATAAAATG
AGGAAATTGCATCGCATTGTCTGAGTAGGTGTCATTCTATTCTGGGGGGTGGGGTGGGGCAGGACAGCAA
GGGGGAGGATTGGGAAGACAATAGCAGGCATGCTGGGGATGCGGTGGGCTCTATGGCTTCTGAGGCGGAA
AGAACCAGCTGGGGCTCTAGGGGGTATCCCC
[124 nt withheld, positions 2762-2885]
C
[91 nt withheld, positions 2887-2977]
A
[49 nt withheld, positions 2979-3027]
CCTTTGACGTTGGAGTCCACGTTCTTT
[37 nt withheld, positions 3055-3091]
ACCCTATCTCGGTCTATTCTTTTGATTTATAAGGGATTTTGCCGATTTCGGCCTATTGGTTAAAAAATGA
GCTGATTTAACAAAAATTTAACGCGAATTAATTCTGTGGAATGTGTGTCAGTTAGGGTGTGGAAAGTCCC
CAGGCTCCCCAGCAGGCAGAAGTATGCAAAGCATGCATCTCAATTAGTCAGCAACCAGGTGTGGAAAGTC
CCCAGGCTCCCCAGCAGGCAGAAGTATGCAAAGCATGCATCTCAATTAGTCAGCAACCATAGTCCCGCCC
CTAACTCCGCCCATCCCGCCCCTAACTCCGCCCAGTTCCGCCCATTCTCCGCCCCATGGCTGACTAATTT
TTTTTATTTATGCAGAGGCCGAGGCCGCCTCTGCCTCTGAGCTATTCCAGAAGTAGTGAGGAGGCTTTTT
TGGAGGCCTAGGCTTTTGCAAAAAGCTCCCGGGAGCTTGTATATCCATTTTCGGATCTGATCAAGAGACA
GGATGAGGATCGTTTCGCATGATTGAACAAGATGGATTGCACGCAGGTTCTCCGGCCGCTTGGGTGGAGA
GGCTATTCGGCTATGACTGGGCACAACAGACAATCGGCTGCTCTGATGCCGCCGTGTTCCGGCTGTCAGC
GCAGGGGCGCCCGGTTCTTTTTGTCAAGACCGACCTGTCCGGTGCCCTGAATGAACTGCAGGACGAGGCA
GCGCGGCTATCGTGGCTGGCCACGACGGGCGTTCCTTGCGCAGCTGTGCTCGACGTTGTCACTGAAGCGG
GAAGGGACTGGCTGCTATTGGGCGAAGTGCCGGGGCAGGATCTCCTGTCATCTCACCTTGCTCCTGCCGA
GAAAGTATCCATCATGGCTGATGCAATGCGGCGGCTGCATACGCTTGATCCGGCTACCTGCCCATTCGAC
CACCAAGCGAAACATCGCATCGAGCGAGCACGTACTCGGATGGAAGCCGGTCTTGTCGATCAGGATGATC
TGGACGAAGAGCATCAGGGGCTCGCGCCAGCCGAACTGTTCGCCAGGCTCAAGGCGCGCATGCCCGACGG
CGAGGATCTCGTCGTGACCCATGGCGATGCCTGCTTGCCGAATATCATGGTGGAAAATGGCCGCTTTTCT
GGATTCATCGACTGTGGCCGGCTGGGTGTGGCGGACCGCTATCAGGACATAGCGTTGGCTACCCGTGATA
TTGCTGAAGAGCTTGGCGGCGAATGGGCTGACCGCTTCCTCGTGCTTTACGGTATCGCCGCTCCCGATTC
GCAGCGCATCGCCTTCTATCGCCTTCTTGACGAGTTCTTCTGAGCGGGACTCTGGGGTTCGAAATGACCG
ACCAAGCGACGCCCAACCTGCCATCACGAGATTTCGATTCCACCGCCGCCTTCTATGAAAGGTTGGGCTT
CGGAATCGTTTTCCGGGACGCCGGCTGGATGATCCTCCAGCGCGGGGATCTCATGCTGGAGTTCTTCGCC
CACCCCAACTTGTTTATTGCAGCTTATAATGGTTACAAATAAAGCAATAGCATCACAAATTTCACAAATA
AAGCATTTTTTTCACTGCATTCTAGTTGTGGTTTGTCCAAACTCATCAATGTATCTTATCATGTCTGTAT
ACCGTCGACCTCTAGCTAGAGCTTGGCGTAATCATGGTCATAGCTGTTTCCTGTGTGAAATTGTTATCCG
CTCACAATTCCACACAACATACGAGCCGGAAGCATAAAGTGTAAAGCCTGGGGTGCCTAATGAGTGAGCT
AACTCACATTAATTGCGTTGCGCTCACTGCCCGCTTTCCAGTCGGGAAACCTGTCGTGCCAGCTGCATTA
ATGAATCGGCCAACGCGCGGGGAGAGGCGGTTTGCGTATTGGGCGCTCTTCCGCTTCCTCGCTCACTGAC
TCGCTGCGCTCGGTCGTTCGGCTGCGGCGAGCGGTATCAGCTCACTCAAAGGCGGTAATACGGTTATCCA
CAGAATCAGGGGATAACGCAGGAAAGAACATGTGAGCAAAAGGCCAGCAAAAGGCCAGGAACCGTAAAAA
GGCCGCGTTGCTGGCGTTTTTCCATAGGCTCCGCCCCCCTGACGAGCATCACAAAAATCGACGCTCAAGT
CAGAGGTGGCGAAACCCGACAGGACTATAAAGATACCAGGCGTTTCCCCCTGGAAGCTCCCTCGTGCGCT
CTCCTGTTCCGACCCTGCCGCTTACCGGATACCTGTCCGCCTTTCTCCCTTCGGGAAGCGTGGCGCTTTC
TCATAGCTCACGCTGTAGGTATCTCAGTTCGGTGTAGGTCGTTCGCTCCAAGCTGGGCTGTGTGCACGAA
CCCCCCGTTCAGCCCGACCGCTGCGCCTTATCCGGTAACTATCGTCTTGAGTCCAACCCGGTAAGACACG
ACTTATCGCCACTGGCAGCAGCCACTGGTAACAGGATTAGCAGAGCGAGGTATGTAGGCGGTGCTACAGA
GTTCTTGAAGTGGTGGCCTAACTACGGCTACACTAGAAGAACAGTATTTGGTATCTGCGCTCTGCTGAAG
CCAGTTACCTTCGGAAAAAGAGTTGGTAGCTCTTGATCCGGCAAACAAACCACCGCTGGTAGCGGTGGTT
TTTTTGTTTGCAAGCAGCAGATTACGCGCAGAAAAAAAGGATCTCAAGAAGATCCTTTGATCTTTTCTAC
GGGGTCTGACGCTCAGTGGAACGAAAACTCACGTTAAGGGATTTTGGTCATGAGATTATCAAAAAGGATC
TTCACCTAGATCCTTTTAAATTAAAAATGAAGTTTTAAATCAATCTAAAGTATATATGAGTAAACTTGGT
CTGACAGTTACCAATGCTTAATCAGTGAGGCACCTATCTCAGCGATCTGTCTATTTCGTTCATCCATAGT
TGCCTGACTCCCCGTCGTGTAGATAACTACGATACGGGAGGGCTTACCATCTGGCCCCAGTGCTGCAATG
ATACCGCGAGACCCACGCTCACCGGCTCCAGATTTATCAGCAATAAACCAGCCAGCCGGAAGGGCCGAGC
GCAGAAGTGGTCCTGCAACTTTATCCGCCTCCATCCAGTCTATTAATTGTTGCCGGGAAGCTAGAGTAAG
TAGTTCGCCAGTTAATAGTTTGCGCAACGTTGTTGCCATTGCTACAGGCATCGTGGTGTCACGCTCGTCG
TTTGGTATGGCTTCATTCAGCTCCGGTTCCCAACGATCAAGGCGAGTTACATGATCCCCCATGTTGTGCA
AAAAAGCGGTTAGCTCCTTCGGTCCTCCGATCGTTGTCAGAAGTAAGTTGGCCGCAGTGTTATCACTCAT
GGTTATGGCAGCACTGCATAATTCTCTTACTGTCATGCCATCCGTAAGATGCTTTTCTGTGACTGGTGAG
TACTCAACCAAGTCATTCTGAGAATAGTGTATGCGGCGACCGAGTTGCTCTTGCCCGGCGTCAATACGGG
ATAATACCGCGCCACATAGCAGAACTTTAAAAGTGCTCATCATTGGAAAACGTTCTTCGGGGCGAAAACT
CTCAAGGATCTTACCGCTGTTGAGATCCAGTTCGATGTAACCCACTCGTGCACCCAACTGATCTTCAGCA
TCTTTTACTTTCACCAGCGTTTCTGGGTGAGCAAAAACAGGAAGGCAAAATGCCGCAAAAAAGGGAATAA
GGGCGACACGGAAATGTTGAATACTCATACTCTTCCTTTTTCAATATTATTGAAGCATTTATCAGGGTTA
TTGTCTCATGAGCGGATACATATTTGAATGTATTTAGAAAAATAAACAAATAGGGGTTCCGCGCACATTT
CCCCGAAAAGTGCCACCTGACG
Features (pLannotate 1.2.2; 22 found; start..end, strand, type, name):
     30..82      -  misc_feature   bom (fragment): basis of mobility region from pBR322
    237..616     +  enhancer       CMV enhancer: human cytomegalovirus immediate early enhancer
    617..820     +  promoter       CMV promoter: human cytomegalovirus (CMV) immediate early promoter
    816..849     +  LTR            5' LTR (truncated) (fragment): truncated 5' long terminal repeat (LTR) from HIV-1
    865..883     +  promoter       T7 promoter: promoter for bacteriophage T7 RNA polymerase
    920..2098    +  CDS            IRF9: IRF9_HUMAN - Also known as ISGF3G. Experimental evidence at protein level: Swiss-Prot protein existence level 1. Transcription factor that plays an essential role in anti- viral immunity. It mediates signaling by type I IFNs (IFN-alpha and IFN-beta). Following type I IFN binding to cell surface receptors, Jak kinases (TYK2 and JAK1) are activated, leading to tyrosine phosphorylation of STAT1 and STAT2. IRF9/ISGF3G associates with the phosphorylated STAT1:STAT2 dimer to form a complex termed ISGF3 transcription factor, that enters the nucleus. ISGF3 binds to the IFN stimulated response element
   2099..2410    +  CDS            STAT2 (fragment): STAT2_HUMAN - Experimental evidence at protein level: Swiss-Prot protein existence level 1. Signal transducer and activator of transcription that mediates signaling by type I interferons (IFN-alpha and IFN-beta). Following type I IFN binding to cell surface receptors, Jak kinases (TYK2 and JAK1) are activated, leading to tyrosine phosphorylation of STAT1 and STAT2. The phosphorylated STATs dimerize, associate with IRF9/ISGF3G to form a complex termed ISGF3 transcription factor, that enters the nucleus. ISGF3 binds to the IFN stimulated response element (ISRE) to activate the transcription of i
   2448..2466    -  promoter       SP6 promoter: promoter for bacteriophage SP6 RNA polymerase
   2492..2716    +  polyA_signal   bGH poly(A) signal: bovine growth hormone polyadenylation signal
   2720..2741    +  promoter       SV40 promoter (fragment): SV40 enhancer and early promoter
   2762..3190    +  rep_origin     f1 ori (sequence partly withheld): f1 bacteriophage origin of replication; arrow indicates direction of (+) strand synthesis
   3204..3533    +  promoter       SV40 promoter: SV40 enhancer and early promoter
   3600..4391    +  CDS            neo: KKA2_KLEPN - Also known as kan, nptII. Experimental evidence at protein level: Swiss-Prot protein existence level 1. Resistance to kanamycin, neomycin, paromomycin, ribostamycin, butirosin and gentamicin B. From Klebsiella pneumoniae.
   4415..4573    +  CDS            ble (fragment): BLE_KLEPN - Experimental evidence at protein level: Swiss-Prot protein existence level 1. Binding protein with a strong affinity to the bleomycin family of antibiotics. Binds to CL990; an antimitotic-antibiotic compound. From Klebsiella pneumoniae.
   4568..4689    +  polyA_signal   SV40 poly(A) signal: SV40 polyadenylation signal
   4762..4778    -  protein_bind   lac operator: The lac repressor binds to the lac operator to inhibit transcription in E. coli. This inhibition can be relieved by adding lactose or isopropyl-β-D-thiogalactopyranoside (IPTG). lac repressor encoded by lacI
   4786..4816    -  promoter       lac promoter: promoter for the E. coli lac operon
   4831..4852    -  protein_bind   CAP binding site: CAP binding activates transcription in the presence of cAMP. E. coli catabolite activator protein
   4865..4957    -  CDS            lacI (fragment): lac repressor; lacI; The lac repressor binds to the lac operator to inhibit transcription in E. coli. This inhibition can be relieved by adding lactose or isopropyl-β-D-thiogalactopyranoside (IPTG).
   5140..5728    -  rep_origin     ori: high-copy-number ColE1/pMB1/pBR322/pUC origin of replication
   5899..6759    -  CDS            AmpR: β-lactamase; bla; confers resistance to ampicillin, carbenicillin, and related antibiotics
   6760..6864    -  promoter       AmpR promoter: bla
