[The description below was written by a language model from this plasmid's Addgene catalogue record and pLannotate feature annotations shown in this document.]
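Description:
pCDNA3 IRF9-STAT2C is a mammalian expression plasmid built on the Invitrogen pCDNA3 backbone, about 6.9 kb in its sequenced form. It is propagated in E. coli as a high-copy plasmid through a ColE1/pUC-type origin with ampicillin selection (AmpR under its own bla promoter). It also carries an f1 origin for single-stranded DNA production. For selection in mammalian cells, an SV40 early promoter drives the neomycin phosphotransferase gene, followed by an SV40 polyadenylation signal, so stable transfectants can be selected with G418. Small annotated fragments of ble, lacI, lac promoter/operator, bom and an HIV-1 LTR are most likely backbone remnants or short similarity matches rather than functional parts.

The payload is a hybrid open reading frame in which human IRF9 coding sequence runs directly into a short fragment of human STAT2. The catalogue entry has no separate insert description, but the name suggests the STAT2 portion is C-terminal. Expression is driven by the CMV immediate-early enhancer and promoter and terminated by the bovine growth hormone polyadenylation signal. T7 and SP6 promoters flank the insert and could be used for in vitro transcription. IRF9 and STAT2 are normally components of ISGF3, the complex that forms after type I interferon signalling and binds interferon-stimulated response elements. According to the associated publication title, the hybrid IRF9-STAT2 protein recapitulates interferon-stimulated gene expression and the antiviral response. The depositor notes a C8Y point mutation in IRF9 that is not expected to affect function. The restriction sites used for cloning are not recorded.
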