Addgene plasmid #37544: pCDNA3 IRF9-STAT2C
Depositing lab: Curt Horvath. Depositing organization: Icahn School of Medicine at Mount Sinai. Publication: A hybrid IRF9-STAT2 protein recapitulates interferon-stimulated gene expression and antiviral response. Kraus TA, Lau JF, Parisien JP, Horvath CM. J Biol Chem. 2003 Apr 11;278(15):13033-8. Epub 2003 Feb 5. 10.1074/jbc.M212972200 PubMed 12574168.
Backbone
  Vector backbone: pCDNA3
  Backbone manufacturer: Invitrogen
  Backbone size w/o insert (bp): 5428
  Vector type: Mammalian Expression
  Selectable markers: Neomycin (select with G418)
Growth in bacteria
  Bacterial resistance: Ampicillin, 100 μg/mL
  Growth temperature: 37°C
  Growth strain: DH5alpha
  Copy number: High Copy
Gene/Insert
  Cloning method: Restriction Enzyme; 5′ cloning site unknown (unknown if destroyed); 3′ cloning site unknown (unknown if destroyed)
  Sequencing primers: 5′ CMV-F; 3′ BGH-rev
Terms and licenses: Academic/Nonprofit Terms; Industry Terms: Not Available to Industry
Depositor comments: C8Y point mutation in IRF9 should not affect plasmid function.
How to cite: pCDNA3 IRF9-STAT2C was a gift from Curt Horvath (Addgene plasmid # 37544 ; http://n2t.net/addgene:37544 ; RRID:Addgene_37544)
