>Addgene plasmid #37544 | pCDNA3 IRF9-STAT2C | addgene partial sequence | sequence record 71406 | CMV-F 5'-CGCAAATGGGCGGTAGGCGTG-3'
AGCTCTCTGGCTAACTAGAGAACCCACTGCTTACTGGCTTATCGAAATTAATACGACTCACTATAGGGAG
ACCCAAGCTTGGTACCGAGCTCGGATCCCCGCCATGGCATCAGGCAGGGCACGCTACACCCGAAAACTCC
GGAACTGGGTGGTGGAGCAAGTGGAGAGTGGGCAGTTTCCCGGAGTGTGCTGGGATGATACAGCTAAGAC
CATGTTCCGGATTCCCTGGAAACATGCAGGCAAGCAGGACTTCCGGGAGGACCAGGATGCTGCCTTCTTC
AAGGCCTGGGCAATATTTAAGGGAAAGTATAAGGAGGGGGACACAGGAGGTCCAGCTGTCTGGAAGACTC
GCCTGCGCTGTGCACTCAACAAGAGTTCTGAATTTAAGGAGGTTCCTGAGAGGGGCCGCATGGATGTTGC
TGAGCCCTACAAGGTGTATCAGTTGCTGCCACCAGGAATCGTCTCTGGCCAGCCAGGGACTCAGAAAGTA
CCATCAAAGCGACAGCACAGTTCTGTGTCCTCTGAGAGGAAGGAGGAAGAGGATGCCATGCAGAACTGCA
CACTCAGTCCCTCTGTGCTCCAGGACTCCCTCAATAATGAGGAGGAGGGGGCCAGTGGGGGAGCAGTCCA
TTCAGACATTGGGAGCAGCAGCAGCAGCAGCAGCCCTGAGCCACAGGAAGTTACAGACACAACTGAGGCC
CCCTTTCAAGGGGATCAGAGGTCCCTGGAGTTTCTGCTTCCTCCAGAGCCAGACTACTCACTGCTGCTCA
CCTTCATCTACAACGGGCGCGTGGTGGGCGAGGCCCAGGTGCAAAGCCTGGATTGCCGCCTTGTGGCTGA
