>Addgene plasmid #37544 | pCDNA3 IRF9-STAT2C | addgene partial sequence | sequence record 71426 | IRF9-F1 5'-TCAGAACCGCCTACTTCTGC-3'
CCCACCGAAGTTCCAGGTAACACTGAATTTCTGGGAAGAGAGCCATGGCTCCAGCCATACTCCACAGAAT
CTTATCACAGTGAAGATGGAGCAGGCCTTTGCCCGATACTTGCTGGAGCAGACTCCAGAGCAGCAGGCAG
CCATTCTGTCCCTGGTGGGGCCAGAGCTAGAGTCTGTGCTGGAGTCCACTCTGGAGCCTGTGATAGAGCC
CACACTATGCATGGTATCACAAACAGTGCCAGAGCCAGACCAAGGACCTGTATCACAGCCAGTGCCAGAG
CCAGATTTGCCCTGTGATCTGAGACATTTGAACACTGAGCCAATGGAAATCTTCAGAAACTGTGTAAAGA
TTGAAGAAATCATGCCGAATGGTGACCCACTGTTGGCTGGCCAGAACACCGTGGATGAGGTTTACGTCTC
CCGCCCCAGCCACTTCTACACTGATGGACCCTTGATGCCTTCTGACTTCTAGGCGGCCGCTCGAGCATGC
ATCTAGAGGGCCCTATTCTATAGTGTCACCTAAATGCTAGAGCTCGCTGATCAGCCTCGACTGTGCCTTC
TAGTTGCCAGCCATCTGTTGTTTGCCCCTCCCCCGTGCCTTCCTTGACCCTGGAAGGTGCCACTCCCACT
GTCCTTTCCTAATAAAATGAGGAAATTGCATCGCATTGTCTGAGTAGGTGTCATTCTATTCTGGGGGGTG
GGGTGGGGCAGGACAGCAAGGGGGAGGATTGGGAAGACAATAGCAGGCATGCTGGGGATGCGGTGGGCTC
TATGGCTTCTGAGGCGGAAAGAACCAGCTGG
